Addgene plasmid #236478: pAPInt-GFP-G418
Purpose: Plasmid for deleting or C-terminally tagging endogenous genes with GFP and selection on G418.
Depositing lab: Daniel Lew. Depositing organization: Massachusetts Institute of Technology. Publication: Optimized vectors for genetic engineering of Aureobasidium pullulans. Colarusso AV, Williams AM, Gladfelter AS, Wirshing ACE, Lew DJ. Mol Biol Cell. 2025 Jun 1;36(6):mr5. doi: 10.1091/mbc.E25-02-0059. Epub 2025 Apr 9. PubMed 40202829.
Backbone
  Vector backbone: pFA6A
  Vector type: Yeast Expression
  Selectable markers: Neomycin (select with G418)
Growth in bacteria
  Bacterial resistance: Ampicillin, 100 μg/mL
  Growth temperature: 37°C
  Growth strain: DH5alpha
  Copy number: High Copy
Gene/Insert
  Gene/Insert name: GFP
  Species: Aureobasidium pullulans
  Mutation: Codon optimized for A. pullulans
  Cloning method: Gibson Cloning
Terms and licenses: Academic/Nonprofit Terms; Industry Terms: Not Available to Industry
How to cite: pAPInt-GFP-G418 was a gift from Daniel Lew (Addgene plasmid # 236478 ; http://n2t.net/addgene:236478 ; RRID:Addgene_236478)
