[The description below was written by a language model from this plasmid's Addgene catalogue record and pLannotate feature annotations shown in this document.]
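Description:
pAPInt-GFP-G418 is a 4.8 kb integration template plasmid built on the pFA6a backbone. It is designed for modifying endogenous loci in the black yeast-like fungus Aureobasidium pullulans, either by deleting a gene or by fusing GFP to its C-terminus. In E. coli it is maintained at high copy through a ColE1/pUC-type origin and selected with ampicillin via the bla gene and its native promoter. Short fragments annotated as lacI, rop and bom are backbone remnants with no evident function, and the T7 and SP6 phage promoters flank the cassette region as in other pFA6a-series vectors. No fungal replication origin is annotated, which fits a plasmid that serves as a source of integrating DNA rather than as an episome.

The payload consists of two adjacent modules in the same orientation. The first is a GFP open reading frame, recorded as codon optimized for A. pullulans and matched by the annotation software to GFPmut3, followed by the S. cerevisiae ADH1 terminator. It has no annotated promoter of its own, as expected for a tag that is fused in frame to a chromosomal gene and expressed from that gene's native promoter. Downstream lies the selection marker, an aphA1 (nptI) aminoglycoside phosphotransferase gene that confers G418 resistance and ends in the Ashbya gossypii TEF terminator. A roughly 400 bp unannotated gap sits upstream of this gene and presumably holds its promoter, but the record does not identify it.

In pFA6a-style systems, the tag-plus-marker cassette, or the marker alone for deletions, is normally joined to homology arms for the target locus. Integrants are then selected on G418.
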