Features (pLannotate 1.2.2; 12 found; start..end, strand, type, name):
      1..589     +  rep_origin     ori: high-copy-number ColE1/pMB1/pBR322/pUC origin of replication
    772..825     +  CDS            lacI (fragment): lac repressor; lacI; The lac repressor binds to the lac operator to inhibit transcription in E. coli. This inhibition can be relieved by adding lactose or isopropyl-β-D-thiogalactopyranoside (IPTG).
    847..865     +  promoter       T7 promoter: promoter for bacteriophage T7 RNA polymerase
    909..1106    -  terminator     TEF terminator: Ashbya gossypii TEF terminator
   1115..1906    -  CDS            aphA1: KKA1_ECOLX - Also known as nptI. Protein inferred from homology: Swiss-Prot protein existence level 3. Resistance to kanamycin and structurally-related aminoglycosides, including amikacin. From Escherichia coli.
   2330..2517    -  terminator     ADH1 terminator: S. cerevisiae ADH1; transcription terminator for the S. cerevisiae alcohol dehydrogenase 1 (ADH1) gene
   2538..3251    -  CDS            GFPmut3: GFPmut3 is a basic (constitutively fluorescent) green fluorescent protein published in 1996, derived from Aequorea victoria. It is reported to be a very rapidly-maturing weak dimer.
   3321..3339    -  promoter       SP6 promoter: promoter for bacteriophage SP6 RNA polymerase
   3402..3453    -  misc_feature   bom (fragment): basis of mobility region from pBR322
   3555..3590    -  CDS            rop (fragment): Rop protein, which maintains plasmids at low copy number; rop
   3685..3789    +  promoter       AmpR promoter: bla
   3790..4650    +  CDS            AmpR: β-lactamase; bla; confers resistance to ampicillin, carbenicillin, and related antibiotics
>Addgene plasmid #236478 | pAPInt-GFP-G418 | addgene full sequence | sequence record 468366 | Addgene NGS Result
TTGAGATCCTTTTTTTCTGCGCGTAATCTGCTGCTTGCAAACAAAAAAACCACCGCTACCAGCGGTGGTT
TGTTTGCCGGATCAAGAGCTACCAACTCTTTTTCCGAAGGTAACTGGCTTCAGCAGAGCGCAGATACCAA
ATACTGTTCTTCTAGTGTAGCCGTAGTTAGGCCACCACTTCAAGAACTCTGTAGCACCGCCTACATACCT
CGCTCTGCTAATCCTGTTACCAGTGGCTGCTGCCAGTGGCGATAAGTCGTGTCTTACCGGGTTGGACTCA
AGACGATAGTTACCGGATAAGGCGCAGCGGTCGGGCTGAACGGGGGGTTCGTGCACACAGCCCAGCTTGG
AGCGAACGACCTACACCGAACTGAGATACCTACAGCGTGAGCTATGAGAAAGCGCCACGCTTCCCGAAGG
GAGAAAGGCGGACAGGTATCCGGTAAGCGGCAGGGTCGGAACAGGAGAGCGCACGAGGGAGCTTCCAGGG
GGAAACGCCTGGTATCTTTATAGTCCTGTCGGGTTTCGCCACCTCTGACTTGAGCGTCGATTTTTGTGAT
GCTCGTCAGGGGGGCGGAGCCTATGGAAAAACGCCAGCAACGCGGCCTTTTTACGGTTCCTGGCCTTTTG
CTGGCCTTTTGCTCACATGTTCTTTCCTGCGTTATCCCCTGATTCTGTGGATAACCGTATTACCGCCTTT
GAGTGAGCTGATACCGCTCGCCGCAGCCGAACGACCGAGCGCAGCGAGTCAGTGAGCGAGGAAGCGGAAG
AGCGCCCAATACGCAAACCGCCTCTCCCCGCGCGTTGGCCGATTCATTAATGCAGGTTAACCTGGCTTAT
CGAAATTAATACGACTCACTATAGGGAGACCGGCAGATCCGCGGCCGCATAGGCCACTAGTGGATCTGCA
GTATAGCGACCAGCATTCACATACGATTGACGCATGATATTACTTTCTGCGCACTTAACTTCGCATCTGG
GCAGATGATGTCGAGGCGAAAAAAAATATAAATCACGCTAACATTTGATTAAAATAGAACAACTACAATA
TAAAAAAACTATACAAATGACAAGTTCTTGAAAACAAGAATCTTTTTATTGTCAGTACTGACTAGAAGAA
CTCGTCGAGCATGAGGTGGAACTGGAGCTTGTTCATGTCCGGGTTGTCGATGCCGTACTTCTGGAAGAGG
CGCTTCTGGAGCGACGGCGAGAACTCGCCGAGGCAGTTCCAGAGGATGGCGAGGTCCTGGTAGCGGTCGG
CGATGCCGACGCGGCCGACGTCGATGCAGCCGATGAGCTTGCCCTCGTCGAAGATGAGGTTGTCGAGCGA
GAAGTCGCCGTGCGTGACGACCGAGTCCGGCGAGAACGGGAGGAGCTTGTGCATCTCCTTCCAGACCTGC
TCGACCGGCCAGCCGTTGCGCTCGTCGTCGAAGTCCGAGGCGTCGACGAGGCCGTTGTTCATGCGCGACT
GGGCCTGGGCGAGGCGGAAGACGCGGTCCGAGTTGAACGGGCAGTTGCAGACCGGGATCGAGTGGAGGCG
GCGGAGGAAGACGGCGAGGGCGTCGACGATGTTCTCGCCCGAGTCCGGGTACTCCTCGAGGACCTGGAAG
GCCGTCTTGCCCGGGATGGCCGTCGTGAGGAGCCAGGCGTCGTCCGGCGTGCGGATGAAGTGCTTGATCG
TCGGGAGCGGCATGAACTCCGTGAGCCAGTTGAGGCGGACCATCTCGTCCGTGACGTCGTTGGCGACCGA
GCCCTTGCCGTGCTTGAGGAAGAGCTCCGGGGCGTCCGGCTTGCCGTAGAGGCGGTAGATCGTGGCGCCC
GACTGGCCGACGTTGTCGCGGGACCACTTGTAGCCGTAGAGGTCGGCGTCCATGTTCGAGTTGAGGCGCG
GGCGCGAGACGTGCGTCTTCTCCTTGCCCATGAATTCTGCTGTGTAAGGTGTGCGTGAGAGAGAGGGTCG
TGAGTGAGTCTTGAAGAGAAACGTCAAAGCTTGAAGCGTAGCAGAATACGGAAAACGACTTGGGGGAATG
GCGAGGAGCGTCGCCTTTTATGCTCCAAGCGGAGACGATGAGGCCGATATTACAGTGGCTTAGTAGCGTG
TACAATATTTCCATAAAAGGCTACATGGTGAGTTTTTCACGTGACCGTAATTAGTCCCAATTAGGCTTTA
TTGTATATTGCTACTAAGCATCGTTAAATGACCTGCTCGAAGCTTCGTCTATAAAAGGCGGGCGTGTGTG
CGCTTCCCCCGCTACGTCTTTTTCACAAACACTTTGCGACTTGACCAAGACCTTTCACCCGCACCACCCT
GTTATCCCTAGCGGATCTGCCGGTAGAGGTGTGGTCAATAAGAGCGACCTCATACTATACCTGAGAAAGC
AACCTGACCTACAGGAAAGAGTTACTCAAGAATAAGAATTTTCGTTTTAAAACCTAAGAGTCACTTTAAA
ATTTGTATACACTTATTTTTTTTATAACTTATTTAATAATAAAAATCATAAATCATAAGAAATTCGCTTA
TTTAGAAGTGGCGCTCACTTGTAGAGCTCGTCCATGCCGTGGGTGATGCCGGCGGCGGTGACGAACTCGA
GGAGGACCATGTGGTCGCGCTTCTCGTTAGGGTCCTTAGAGAGGGCAGATTGGGTAGAGAGGTAGTGGTT
GTCAGGGAGGAGGACAGGGCCGTCGCCGATAGGGGTGTTTTGTTGGTAGTGGTCGGCGAGTTGGACAGAG
CCGTCCTCGATGTTGTGGCGGATCTTGAAGTTGACCTTGATGCCGTTCTTTTGCTTGTCGGCCATGATGT
AGACGTTGTGAGAGTTGTAGTTGTACTCGAGCTTGTGGCCGAGGATGTTGCCGTCCTCCTTGAAGTCGAT
GCCCTTGAGCTCGATGCGGTTGACGAGGGTGTCGCCCTCGAACTTGACCTCGGCGCGGGTCTTGTAGTTG
CCGTCGTCCTTGAAGAAGATGGTGCGCTCTTGGACGTAGCCCTCAGGCATGGCAGACTTGAAGAAGTCGT
GTTGCTTCATGTGGTCAGGGTAGCGGGCGAAGCATTGGACGCCGTAGCCGAAGGTGGTGACGAGGGTAGG
CCAAGGGACAGGGAGCTTGCCGGTGGTGCAGATGAACTTGAGGGTGAGCTTGCCGTAGGTGGCGTCGCCC
TCGCCCTCGCCAGAGACAGAGAACTTGTGGCCGTTGACGTCGCCGTCGAGCTCGACGAGGATAGGGACGA
CGCCGGTGAAGAGCTCCTCGCCCTTAGACATAGAACCAGAACCAGCACCGTCACCGATCCGTCGACCTGC
AGCGTACGAAGCTTCAGCTGGCGGCCGCGTTCTATAGTGTCACCTAAATCGTATGTGTATGATACATAAG
GTTATGTATTAATTGTAGCCGCGTTCTAACGACAATATGTCCATATGGTGCACTCTCAGTACAATCTGCT
CTGATGCCGCATAGTTAAGCCAGCCCCGACACCCGCCAACACCCGCTGACGCGCCCTGACGGGCTTGTCT
GCTCCCGGCATCCGCTTACAGACAAGCTGTGACCGTCTCCGGGAGCTGCATGTGTCAGAGGTTTTCACCG
TCATCACCGAAACGCGCGAGACGAAAGGGCCTCGTGATACGCCTATTTTTATAGGTTAATGTCATGATAA
TAATGGTTTCTTAGACGTCAGGTGGCACTTTTCGGGGAAATGTGCGCGGAACCCCTATTTGTTTATTTTT
CTAAATACATTCAAATATGTATCCGCTCATGAGACAATAACCCTGATAAATGCTTCAATAATATTGAAAA
AGGAAGAGTATGAGTATTCAACATTTCCGTGTCGCCCTTATTCCCTTTTTTGCGGCATTTTGCCTTCCTG
TTTTTGCTCACCCAGAAACGCTGGTGAAAGTAAAAGATGCTGAAGATCAGTTGGGTGCACGAGTGGGTTA
CATCGAACTGGATCTCAACAGCGGTAAGATCCTTGAGAGTTTTCGCCCCGAAGAACGTTTTCCAATGATG
AGCACTTTTAAAGTTCTGCTATGTGGCGCGGTATTATCCCGTATTGACGCCGGGCAAGAGCAACTCGGTC
GCCGCATACACTATTCTCAGAATGACTTGGTTGAGTACTCACCAGTCACAGAAAAGCATCTTACGGATGG
CATGACAGTAAGAGAATTATGCAGTGCTGCCATAACCATGAGTGATAACACTGCGGCCAACTTACTTCTG
ACAACGATCGGAGGACCGAAGGAGCTAACCGCTTTTTTGCACAACATGGGGGATCATGTAACTCGCCTTG
ATCGTTGGGAACCGGAGCTGAATGAAGCCATACCAAACGACGAGCGTGACACCACGATGCCTGTAGCAAT
GGCAACAACGTTGCGCAAACTATTAACTGGCGAACTACTTACTCTAGCTTCCCGGCAACAATTAATAGAC
TGGATGGAGGCGGATAAAGTTGCAGGACCACTTCTGCGCTCGGCCCTTCCGGCTGGCTGGTTTATTGCTG
ATAAATCTGGAGCCGGTGAGCGTGGGTCTCGCGGTATCATTGCAGCACTGGGGCCAGATGGTAAGCCCTC
CCGTATCGTAGTTATCTACACGACGGGGAGTCAGGCAACTATGGATGAACGAAATAGACAGATCGCTGAG
ATAGGTGCCTCACTGATTAAGCATTGGTAACTGTCAGACCAAGTTTACTCATATATACTTTAGATTGATT
TAAAACTTCATTTTTAATTTAAAAGGATCTAGGTGAAGATCCTTTTTGATAATCTCATGACCAAAATCCC
TTAACGTGAGTTTTCGTTCCACTGAGCGTCAGACCCCGTAGAAAAGATCAAAGGATCTTC
